>Addgene plasmid #167947 | pAEMXT-deLACCO | addgene full sequence | sequence record 330607 | Addgene NGS Result
CGTTACATAACTTACGGTAAATGGCCCGCCTGGCTGACCGCCCAACGACCCCCGCCCATTGACGTCAATA
ATGACGTATGTTCCCATAGTAACGCCAATAGGGACTTTCCATTGACGTCAATGGGTGGAGTATTTACGGT
AAACTGCCCACTTGGCAGTACATCAAGTGTATCATATGCCAAGTACGCCCCCTATTGACGTCAATGACGG
TAAATGGCCCGCCTGGCATTATGCCCAGTACATGACCTTATGGGACTTTCCTACTTGGCAGTACATCTAC
GTATTAGTCATCGCTATTACCATGGTGATGCGGTTTTGGCAGTACATCAATGGGCGTGGATAGCGGTTTG
ACTCACGGGGATTTCCAAGTCTCCACCCCATTGACGTCAATGGGAGTTTGTTTTGGCACCAAAATCAACG
GGACTTTCCAAAATGTCGTAACAACTCCGCCCCATTGACGCAAATGGGCGGTAGGCGTGTACGGTGGGAG
GTCTATATAAGCAGAGCTGGTTTAGTGAACCGTCAGATCCGCTAGCGATTACGCCAAGCTCGAAATTAAC
CCTCACTAAAGGGAACAAAAGCTGGAGCTCCACCGCGGTGGCGGCCGCGATATCACCATGGGAATCCAAG
GAGGGTCTGTCCTGTTCGGGCTGCTGCTCGTCCTGGCTGTCTTCTGCCATTCAGGTCATAGCAGATCTAT
GTTCTCTCCCTTGGCAGTGGCCCAGGCTCGACGCTATAGGTGGAGGATTCAAACCGCGTGGGATGCTGGA
ACAGTAGGCTACAGTCTGTTCCAAAAGTTTACGGAGCGGGTAAAGGAACTGACGGATGGACAGCTTGAGG
TCCAGCCTTTTCCAGCGGGTGCAGTCGTAGGCACGTTTGATATGTTCGACGCGGTCAAGACTGGAGTTTT
GGACGGAATGAATCCTTTCACGCTGTTTTGGGCAGGGAGGATGCCGGTTACAGCTTTCCTCTCCAGCTAC
GCCCTCGGGTTGGACCGACCTGACCAGTGGGAAACATGGTTTTACTCCCTGGGTGGCCTCGACAACGCCC
GACGAGCCTTTGCCGAGCAAGGCCTCTTCTACGTGGGACCAGTTCAGCACGACCTCAATACAATTCATTC
AAGGAAGCCGATCCGGAGATTTGAGGACTTCAAAGGTGTCAAGCTCCGAGTGCCGGGCGGCATGATTGCG
GAAGTTTTTGCGGCCGCAGGAGCTTCCACCGTCCTCTTGCCTGGGGGGGAGGTCTACCCCGCTCTGGAAA
GAGGGGTAATAGATTGGAGCCACAACGTCTATATCATGGCCGACAAGCAGAGGAACGGCATCAAGGCGAA
CTTCGAGATCCGCCACAACATCGAGGACGGCGGCGTGCAGCTCGCCTACCACTACCAGCAGAACACCCCC
ATCGGCGACGGCCCCGTGCTGCTGCCCGACAACCACTACCTGAGCACCCAGACCAAACTTTCGAAAGACC
CCAACGAGAAGCGCGATCACATGGTCCTGCTGGAGTTCGTGACCGCCGCCGGGATCACTCTCGGCATGGA
CGAGCTGTACAAGGGCGGTACCGGAGGGAGAATGGTGAGCAAGGGCGAGGAGCTGTTCACCGGGGTGGTG
CCCATCCTGGTCGAGCTGGACGGCGACGTAAACGGCCACAAGTTCAGCGTGTCCGGCGAGGGTGAGGGCG
ATGCCACCTCCGGCAAGCTGACCCTGAAGTTCATCTGCACCACCGGCAAGCTGCCCGTGCCCTGGCCCAC
CCTCGTGACCACCCTGACCTACGGCGTGCAGTGCTTCAGCCGCTACCCCGACCACATGAAGCAGCACGAC
TTCTTCAAGTCGGCCATGCCCGAAGGCTACATCCAGGAGCGCACCATCTTCTTCAAGGACGACGGCAACT
ACAAGACCCGCGCCGAGGTGAAGTTCGAGGGCGACACCCTGGTGAACCGCATCGAGCTGAAGGGCATCGA
CTTCAAGGAGGACGGCAACATCCTGGGGCATAAGCTGGAGTACAGCTTTAACGATGGTGGTGCGGCTAAT
TTTGTTGGGCCTGCAGTAAACTATAACTTGGGGTTCCATCAGGTGGCAAAGTACATCATAATGGGGCCTC
CAGAGACGCCTGCCATTCATCAACCTGTAGACCTCATGGACTTCACCATAAACCTTAATCGGTGGCGCAG
CCTTCCAAAGCCTCTGCAAGAAAGATTCATCGCGGCGGTTCACGAGTACTCTTGGATTCACTACGCAGGC
ATTCAGAAGGCTAATTTGGAGGCGTGGCCGAAATATCGGCAGGCAGGTGTTGAGGTCATCCGGCTGAGCA
ACGAGGATGTTAGAAAATTCAGGCGACTCGCTATTCCCATTTGGTTTAAGTGGGCTAAGATGGATAAATA
CTCACGAGAGGCATTCGCGTCCCAACTGGAGTATATGAAAGGTATAGGTTACGTTACGGACGAGGAATTG
AAGGGCTTGAGCCTGGGCTCCACCTCCGGCTCCGGCAAGCCCGGCTCCGGCGAGGGCTCCACCAAGGGCG
AATTCCTTGAAAATGGTGGGACATCCTTATCAGAGAAAACAGTTCTTCTGCTGGTGACTCCATTTCTGGC
AGCAGCCTGGAGCCTTCATCCCTAAGGATCCTGACTCGAGGGGGGGCCCGGTACCAGGTAAGTGTACCCA
ATTCGCCCTATAGTGAGTCGTATTACAATTCACTCGATCGCCCTTCCCAACAGTTGCGCAGCCTGAATGG
CGAATGGAGATCCAATTTTTAAGTGTATAATGTGTTAAACTACTGATTCTAATTGTTTGTGTATTTTAGA
TTCACAGTCCCAAGGCTCATTTCAGGCCCCTCAGTCCTCACAGTCTGTTCATGATCATAATCAGCCATAC
CACATTTGTAGAGGTTTTACTTGCTTTAAAAAACCTCCCACACCTCCCCCTGAACCTGAAACATAAAATG
AATGCAATTGTTGTTGTTAACTTGTTTATTGCAGCTTATAATGGTTACAAATAAAGCAATAGCATCACAA
ATTTCACAAATAAAGCATTTTTTTCACTGCATTCTAGTTGTGGTTTGTCCAAACTCATCAATGTATCTTA
ACGCGTAAATTGTAAGCGTTAATAAGCAGAAGGCCATCCTGACGGATGGTCTTTTTGCGTTTCTACAAAC
TCTTTTGTTTATTTTTCTAAATACATTCAAATATGTATCCGCTCATGAGACAATAACCCTGATAAATGCT
TCAATAATATTGAAAAAGGAAGAGTATGAGTATTCAACATTTCCGTGTCGCCCTTATTCCCTTTTTTGCG
GCATTTTGCCTTCCTGTTTTTGCTCACCCAGAAACGCTGGTGAAAGTAAAAGATGCTGAAGATCAGTTGG
GTGCACGAGTGGGTTACATCGAACTGGATCTCAACAGCGGTAAGATCCTTGAGAGTTTTCGCCCCGAAGA
ACTTTTTCCAATGATGAGCACTTTTAAAGTTCTGCTATGTGGCGCGGTATTATCCCGTGTTGACGCCGGG
CAAGAGCAACTCGGTCGCCGCATACACTATTCTCAGAATGACTTGGTTGAGTACTCACCAGTCACAGAAA
AGCATCTTACGGATGGCATGACAGTAAGAGAATTATGCAGTGCTGCCATAACCATGAGTGATAACACTGC
GGCCAACTTACTTCTGACAACGATCGGAGGACCGAAGGAGCTAACCGCTTTTTTGCACAACATGGGGGAT
CATGTAACTCGCCTTGATCGTTGGGAACCGGAGCTGAATGAAGCCATACCAAACGACGAGCGTGACACCA
CGATGCCTGTAGCAATGGCAACAACGTTGCGCAAACTATTAACTGGCGAACTACTTACTCTAGCTTCCCG
GCAACAATTAATAGACTGGATGGAGGCGGATAAAGTTGCAGGACCACTTCTGCGCTCGGCCCTTCCGGCT
GGCTGGTTTATTGCTGATAAATCTGGAGCCGGTGAGCGTGGGTCTCGCGGTATCATTGCAGCACTGGGGC
CAGATGGTAAGCCCTCCCGTATCGTAGTTATCTACACGACGGGGAGTCAGGCAACTATGGATGAACGAAA
TAGACAGATCGCTGAGATAGGTGCCTCACTGATTAAGCATTGGTAACTGTCAGACCAAGTTTACTCATAT
ATACTTTAGATTGATTTAAAACTTCATTTTTAATTTAAAAGGATCTAGGTGAAGATCCTTTTTGATAATC
TCATGACCAAAATCCCTTAACGTGAGTTTTCGTTCCACTGAGCGTCAGACATTGAAAAAGGAAGAATCCT
GAGGCGGAAAGAACCAGCTGTGGAATGTGTGTCAGTTAGGGTGTGGAAAGTCCCCAGGCTCCCCAGCAGG
CAGAAGTATGCAAAGCATGCATCTCAATTAGTCAGCAACCAGGTGTGGAAAGTCCCCAGGCTCCCCAGCA
GGCAGAAGTATGCAAAGCATGCATCTCAATTAGTCAGCAACCATAGTCCCGCCCCTAACTCCGCCCATCC
CGCCCCTAACTCCGCCCAGTTCCGCCCATTCTCCGCCCCATGGCTGACTAATTTTTTTTATTTATGCAGA
GGCCGAGGCCGCCTCGGCCTCTGAGCTATTCCAGAAGTAGTGAGGAGGCTTTTTTGGAGGCCTAGGCTTT
TGCAAAGATCGATCAAGAGACAGGATGAGGATCGTTTCGCATGATTGAACAAGATGGATTGCACGCAGGT
TCTCCGGCCGCTTGGGTGGAGAGGCTATTCGGCTATGACTGGGCACAACAGACAATCGGCTGCTCTGATG
CCGCCGTGTTCCGGCTGTCAGCGCAGGGGCGCCCGGTTCTTTTTGTCAAGACCGACCTGTCCGGTGCCCT
GAATGAACTGCAAGACGAGGCAGCGCGGCTATCGTGGCTGGCCACGACGGGCGTTCCTTGCGCAGCTGTG
CTCGACGTTGTCACTGAAGCGGGAAGGGACTGGCTGCTATTGGGCGAAGTGCCGGGGCAGGATCTCCTGT
CATCTCACCTTGCTCCTGCCGAGAAAGTATCCATCATGGCTGATGCAATGCGGCGGCTGCATACGCTTGA
TCCGGCTACCTGCCCATTCGACCACCAAGCGAAACATCGCATCGAGCGAGCACGTACTCGGATGGAAGCC
GGTCTTGTCGATCAGGATGATCTGGACGAAGAACATCAGGGGCTCGCGCCAGCCGAACTGTTCGCCAGGC
TCAAGGCGAGCATGCCCGACGGCGAGGATCTCGTCGTGACCCATGGCGATGCCTGCTTGCCGAATATCAT
GGTGGAAAATGGCCGCTTTTCTGGATTCATCGACTGTGGCCGGCTGGGTGTGGCGGACCGCTATCAGGAC
ATAGCGTTGGCTACCCGTGATATTGCTGAAGAACTTGGCGGCGAATGGGCTGACCGCTTCCTCGTGCTTT
ACGGTATCGCCGCTCCCGATTCGCAGCGCATCGCCTTCTATCGCCTTCTTGACGAGTTCTTCTGAGCGGG
ACTCTGGGGTTCGAAATGACCGACCAAGCGACGCCCAACCTGCCATCACGAGATTTCGATTCCACCGCCG
CCTTCTATGAAAGGTTGGGCTTCGGAATCGTTTTCCGGGACGCCGGCTGGATGATCCTCCAGCGCGGGGA
TCTCATGCTGGAGTTCTTCGCCCACCCTAGGGGGAGGCTAACTGAAACACGGAAGGAGACAATACCGGAA
GGAACCCGCGCTATGACGGCAATAAAAAGACAGAATAAAACGCACGGTGTTGGGTCGTTTGTTCATAAAC
GCGGGGTTCGGTCCCAGGGCTGGCACTCTGTCGATACCCCACCGAGACCCCATTGGGGCCAATACGCCCG
CGTTTCTTCCTTTTCCCCACCCCACCCCCCAAGTTCGGGTGAAGGCCCAGGGCTCGCAGCCAACGTCGGG
GCGGCAGGCCCTGCCATAGCCTCAGGTTACTCATATATACTTTAGATTGATTTAAAACTTCATTTTTAAT
TTAAAAGGATCTAGGTGAAGATCCTTTTTGATAATCTCATGACCAAAATCCCTTAACGTGAGTTTTCGTT
CCACTGAGCGTCAGACCCCGTAGAAAAGATCAAAGGATCTTCTTGAGATCCTTTTTTTCTGCGCGTAATC
TGCTGCTTGCAAACAAAAAAACCACCGCTACCAGCGGTGGTTTGTTTGCCGGATCAAGAGCTACCAACTC
TTTTTCCGAAGGTAACTGGCTTCAGCAGAGCGCAGATACCAAATACTGTTCTTCTAGTGTAGCCGTAGTT
AGGCCACCACTTCAAGAACTCTGTAGCACCGCCTACATACCTCGCTCTGCTAATCCTGTTACCAGTGGCT
GCTGCCAGTGGCGATAAGTCGTGTCTTACCGGGTTGGACTCAAGACGATAGTTACCGGATAAGGCGCAGC
GGTCGGGCTGAACGGGGGGTTCGTGCACACAGCCCAGCTTGGAGCGAACGACCTACACCGAACTGAGATA
CCTACAGCGTGAGCTATGAGAAAGCGCCACGCTTCCCGAAGGGAGAAAGGCGGACAGGTATCCGGTAAGC
GGCAGGGTCGGAACAGGAGAGCGCACGAGGGAGCTTCCAGGGGGAAACGCCTGGTATCTTTATAGTCCTG
TCGGGTTTCGCCACCTCTGACTTGAGCGTCGATTTTTGTGATGCTCGTCAGGGGGGCGGAGCCTATGGAA
AAACGCCAGCAACGCGGCCTTTTTACGGTTCCTGGCCTTTTGCTGGCCTTTTGCTCACATGTTCTTTCCT
GCGTTATCCCCTGATTCTGTGGATAACCGTATTACCGCCATGCATTAGTTATTAATAGTAATCAATTACG
GGGTCATTAGTTCATAGCCCATATATGGAGTTCCG
Features (pLannotate 1.2.2; 23 found; start..end, strand, type, name):
      1..304     +  enhancer       CMV enhancer: human cytomegalovirus immediate early enhancer
    305..508     +  promoter       CMV promoter: human cytomegalovirus (CMV) immediate early promoter
    554..572     +  promoter       T3 promoter: promoter for bacteriophage T3 RNA polymerase
    585..608     +  misc_feature   MCS (fragment): pBluescript multiple cloning site
    618..692     +  CDS            CD59 (fragment): CD59_HUMAN - Also known as MIC11, MIN1, MIN2, MIN3, MSK21. Experimental evidence at protein level: Swiss-Prot protein existence level 1. The soluble form from urine retains its specific complement binding activity, but exhibits greatly reduced ability to inhibit MAC assembly on cell membranes. From Homo sapiens (Human).
   1284..2003    +  CDS            cEGFP: cEGFP is a basic (constitutively fluorescent) green fluorescent protein published in 2008, derived from Aequorea victoria.
   2520..2612    +  CDS            CD59 (fragment): CD59_HUMAN - Also known as MIC11, MIN1, MIN2, MIN3, MSK21. Experimental evidence at protein level: Swiss-Prot protein existence level 1. The soluble form from urine retains its specific complement binding activity, but exhibits greatly reduced ability to inhibit MAC assembly on cell membranes. From Homo sapiens (Human).
   2625..2645    +  misc_feature   MCS (fragment): pBluescript multiple cloning site
   2667..2685    -  promoter       T7 promoter: promoter for bacteriophage T7 RNA polymerase
   2695..2734    +  CDS            lacZα (fragment): LacZα fragment of β-galactosidase; lacZ fragment
   2744..2799    +  intron         small t intron (fragment): SV40 (simian virus 40) small t antigen intron
   2799..2936    +  CDS            large T antigen (fragment): large T antigen from SV40 (simian virus 40)
   2959..3080    +  polyA_signal   SV40 poly(A) signal: SV40 polyadenylation signal
   3108..3135    +  terminator     rrnB T2 terminator: transcription terminator T2 from the E. coli rrnB gene
   3154..3245    +  promoter       AmpR promoter: bla
   3246..4106    +  CDS            AmpR: β-lactamase; bla; confers resistance to ampicillin, carbenicillin, and related antibiotics
   4269..4626    +  promoter       SV40 promoter: SV40 enhancer and early promoter
   4661..5455    +  CDS            NeoR/KanR: aminoglycoside phosphotransferase from Tn5; aph(3')-II (or nptII); confers resistance to neomycin, kanamycin, and G418 (Geneticin®)
   5476..5628    +  CDS            ble (fragment): BLE_KLEPN - Experimental evidence at protein level: Swiss-Prot protein existence level 1. Binding protein with a strong affinity to the bleomycin family of antibiotics. Binds to CL990; an antimitotic-antibiotic compound. From Klebsiella pneumoniae.
   5687..5734    +  polyA_signal   HSV TK poly(A) signal: herpes simplex virus thymidine kinase polyadenylation signal (Cole and Stacy, 1985)
   5825..5841    -  polyA_signal   bGH poly(A) signal (fragment): bovine growth hormone polyadenylation signal
   6063..6651    +  rep_origin     ori: high-copy-number ColE1/pMB1/pBR322/pUC origin of replication
   6766..6825    +  enhancer       CMV enhancer (fragment): human cytomegalovirus immediate early enhancer
