[The description below was written by a language model from this plasmid's Addgene catalogue record and pLannotate feature annotations shown in this document.]
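Description:
pAEMXT-deLACCO is a 6,825 bp mammalian expression plasmid built on the pAEMXT backbone. It carries a synthetic insert of about 2 kb, CD59-deLACCO-GPI, cloned between BglII and EcoRI sites. In bacteria it replicates from a high-copy ColE1/pUC-type origin and is selected with ampicillin through a β-lactamase gene under its own promoter. For mammalian cells, an SV40 enhancer/early promoter drives a Tn5 NeoR/KanR cassette ending in an HSV TK polyadenylation signal, which allows G418 selection of stable transfectants.

The payload is transcribed from the human CMV immediate-early enhancer and promoter and is terminated by an SV40 small-t intron fragment and the SV40 poly(A) signal. T3 and T7 phage promoters and pBluescript polylinker remnants flank the cloning sites. The annotated open reading frame starts with a short N-terminal fragment of human CD59, consistent with a secretory leader. It ends with a C-terminal CD59 fragment, consistent with the GPI-attachment signal named in the insert. Together these would route the protein through the secretory pathway and tether it to the outer face of the plasma membrane. Between the two fragments lies a GFP-derived fluorescent domain, annotated as cEGFP. The regions on either side of it are unannotated and presumably encode the rest of the sensor scaffold, although the record does not identify them.

The catalogue describes the construct as a control for a fluorescent biosensor of extracellular L-lactate, so it is meant to be used alongside the working sensor in cell-surface imaging experiments. The record does not state which changes distinguish this control from the responsive sensor.
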