Addgene plasmid #167947: pAEMXT-deLACCO
Purpose: Fluorescent biosensor control for extracellular L-lactate
Depositing lab: Robert Campbell. Depositing organization: The University of Tokyo. Publication: A genetically encoded fluorescent biosensor for extracellular L-lactate. Nasu Y, Murphy-Royal C, Wen Y, Haidey JN, Molina RS, Aggarwal A, Zhang S, Kamijo Y, Paquet ME, Podgorski K, Drobizhev M, Bains JS, Lemieux MJ, Gordon GR, Campbell RE. Nat Commun. 2021 Dec 6;12(1):7058. doi: 10.1038/s41467-021-27332-2. PubMed 34873165.
Backbone
  Vector backbone: pAEMXT
  Backbone manufacturer: Covalys
  Backbone size w/o insert (bp): 5000
  Total vector size (bp): 6825
  Vector type: Mammalian Expression
  Selectable markers: Neomycin (select with G418)
Growth in bacteria
  Bacterial resistance: Ampicillin, 100 μg/mL
  Growth temperature: 37°C
  Growth strain: DH5alpha
  Copy number: High Copy
Gene/Insert
  Gene/Insert name: CD59-deLACCO-GPI
  Species: Synthetic
  Insert size (bp): 1997
  Promoter: CMV
  Cloning method: Restriction Enzyme; 5′ cloning site BglII (not destroyed); 3′ cloning site EcoRI (not destroyed)
  Sequencing primers: 5′ CMV; 3′ SV40
Terms and licenses: Academic/Nonprofit Terms; Industry Terms: Not Available to Industry
Depositor comments: Please visit https://www.biorxiv.org/content/10.1101/2021.03.05.434048v1 for bioRxiv preprint.
How to cite: pAEMXT-deLACCO was a gift from Robert Campbell (Addgene plasmid # 167947 ; http://n2t.net/addgene:167947 ; RRID:Addgene_167947)
